>Addgene plasmid #192932 | pShuttle-PR.CC9 | addgene full sequence | sequence record 379398 | Addgene NGS Result
CTTTCCTGCGTTATCCCCTGATTCTGTGGATAACCGTATTACCGCCTTTGAGTGAGCTGATACCGCTCGC
CGCAGCCGAACGACCGAGCGCAGCGAGTCAGTGAGCGAGGAAGCGGAAGAGCGCCCAATACGCAAACCGC
CTCTCCCCGCGCGTTGGCCGATTCATTAATGCAGCTGGCACGACAGGTTTCCCGACTGGAAAGCGGGCAG
TGAGCGCAACGCAATTAATACGCGTACCGCTAGCCAGGAAGAGTTTGTAGAAACGCAAAAAGGCCATCCG
TCAGGATGGCCTTCTGCTTAGTTTGATGCCTGGCAGTTTATGGCGGGCGTCCTGCCCGCCACCCTCCGGG
CCGTTGCTTCACAACGTTCAAATCCGCTCCCGGCGGATTTGTCCTACTCAGGAGAGCGTTCACCGACAAA
CAACAGATAAAACGAAAGGCCCAGTCTTCCGACTGAGCCTTTCGTTTTATTTGATGCCTGGCAGTTCCCT
ACTCTCGCGTTAACGCTAGCATGGATGTTTTCCCAGTCACGACGTTGTAAAACGACGGCCAGTCTTAAGC
TCGGGCCCCAAATAATGATTTTATTTTGACTGATAGTGACCTGTTCGTTGCAACAAATTGATGAGCAATG
CTTTTTTATAATGCCAACTTTGTACAAAAAAGCAGGCACCATGGAGGCTGAGGGCCTATTTCCCATGATT
CCTTCATATTTGCATATACGATACAAGGCTGTTAGAGAGATAATTGGAATTAATTTGACTGTAAACACAA
AGATATTAGTACAAAATACGTGACGTAGAAAGTAATAATTTCTTGGGTAGTTTGCAGTTTTAAAATTATG
TTTTAAAATGGACTATCATATGCTTACCGTAACTTGAAAGTATTTCGATTTCTTGGCTTTATATATCTTG
TGGAAAGGACGAAACACCGCATAAGGTACCACCACGCTGGTTTTAGAGCTAGAAATAGCAAGTTAAAATA
AGGCTAGTCCGTTATCAACTTGAAAAAGTGGCACCGAGTCGGTGCTTTTTTGAGGGCCTATTTCCCATGA
TTCCTTCATATTTGCATATACGATACAAGGCTGTTAGAGAGATAATTGGAATTAATTTGACTGTAAACAC
AAAGATATTAGTACAAAATACGTGACGTAGAAAGTAATAATTTCTTGGGTAGTTTGCAGTTTTAAAATTA
TGTTTTAAAATGGACTATCATATGCTTACCGTAACTTGAAAGTATTTCGATTTCTTGGCTTTATATATCT
TGTGGAAAGGACGAAACACCGAACAGATTTGTCCTTCCCGGTTTTAGAGCTAGAAATAGCAAGTTAAAAT
AAGGCTAGTCCGTTATCAACTTGAAAAAGTGGCACCGAGTCGGTGCTTTTTTCCGCGTTACATAACTTAC
GGTAAATGGCCCGCCTGGCTGACCGCCCAACGACCCCCGCCCATTGACGTCAATAATGACGTATGTTCCC
ATAGTAACGCCAATAGGGACTTTCCATTGACGTCAATGGGTGGAGTATTTACGGTAAACTGCCCACTTGG
CAGTACATCAAGTGTATCATATGCCAAGTACGCCCCCTATTGACGTCAATGACGGTAAATGGCCCGCCTG
GCATTATGCCCAGTACATGACCTTATGGGACTTTCCTACTTGGCAGTACATCTACGTATTAGTCATCGCT
ATTACCATGGTGATGCGGTTTTGGCAGTACATCAATGGGCGTGGATAGCGGTTTGACTCACGGGGATTTC
CAAGTCTCCACCCCATTGACGTCAATGGGAGTTTGTTTTGGCACCAAAATCAACGGGACTTTCCAAAATG
TCGTAACAACTCCGCCCCATTGACGCAAATGGGCGGTAGGCGTGTACGGTGGGAGGTCTATATAAGCAGA
GCTCGTTTAGTGAACCGTCAGATCGCCTGGAGACGCCATCCACGCTGTTTTGACCTCCATAGAAGACACC
GACTCTAGAGGATCTACCATGCCCAAGAAGAAGAGGAAGGTGTCCAATTTACTGACCGTACACCAAAATT
TGCCTGCATTACCGGTCGATGCAACGAGTGATGAGGTTCGCAAGAACCTGATGGACATGTTCAGGGATCG
CCAGGCGTTTTCTGAGCATACCTGGAAAATGCTTCAGTCCGTTTGCCGGTCGTGGGCGGCATGGTGCAAG
TTGAATAACCGGAAATGGTTTCCCGCAGAACCTGAAGATGTTCGCGATTATCTTCTATATCTTCAGGCGC
GCGGTCTGGCAGTAAAAACTATCCAGCAACATTTGGGCCAGCTAAACATGCTTCATCGTCGGTCCGGGCT
GCCACGACCAAGTGACAGCAATGCTGTTTCACTGGTTATGCGGCGGATCCGAAAAGAAAACGTTGATGCC
GGTGAACGTGCAAAACAGGCTCTAGCGTTCGAACGCACTGATTTCGACCAGGTTCGTTCACTCATGGAAA
ATAGCGATCGCTGCCAGGATATACGTAATCTGGCATTTCTGGGGATTGCTTATAACACCCTGTTACGTAT
AGCCGAAATTGCCAGGATCAGGGTTAAAGATATCTCACGTACTGACGGTGGGAGAATGTTAATCCATATT
GGCAGAACGAAAACGCTGGTTAGCACCGCAGGTGTAGAGAAGGCACTTAGCCTGGGGGTAACTAAACTGG
TCGAGCGATGGATTTCCGTCTCTGGTGTAGCTGATGATCCGAATAACTACCTGTTTTGCCGGGTCAGAAA
AAATGGTGTTGCCGCGCCATCTGCCACCAGCCAGCTATCAACTCGCGCCCTGGAAGGGATTTTTGAAGCA
ACTCATCGATTGATTTACGGCGCTAAGGATGACTCTGGTCAGAGATACCTGGCCTGGTCTGGACACAGTG
CCCGTGTCGGAGCCGCGCGAGATATGGCCCGCGCTGGAGTTTCAATACCGGAGATCATGCAAGCTGGTGG
CTGGACCAATGTAAATATTGTCATGAACTATATCCGTAACCTGGATAGTGAAACAGGGGCAATGGTGCGC
CTGCTGGAAGATGGCGATGGAAGCGGAGAGGGCAGAGGAAGTCTGCTAACATGCGGTGACGTCGAGGAGA
ATCCTGGACCTATGGACTATAAGGACCACGACGGAGACTACAAGGATCATGATATTGATTACAAAGACGA
TGACGATAAGATGGCCCCAAAGAAGAAGCGGAAGGTCGGTATCCACGGAGTCCCAGCAGCCGACAAGAAG
TACAGCATCGGCCTGGACATCGGCACCAACTCTGTGGGCTGGGCCGTGATCACCGACGAGTACAAGGTGC
CCAGCAAGAAATTCAAGGTGCTGGGCAACACCGACCGGCACAGCATCAAGAAGAACCTGATCGGAGCCCT
GCTGTTCGACAGCGGCGAAACAGCCGAGGCCACCCGGCTGAAGAGAACCGCCAGAAGAAGATACACCAGA
CGGAAGAACCGGATCTGCTATCTGCAAGAGATCTTCAGCAACGAGATGGCCAAGGTGGACGACAGCTTCT
TCCACAGACTGGAAGAGTCCTTCCTGGTGGAAGAGGATAAGAAGCACGAGCGGCACCCCATCTTCGGCAA
CATCGTGGACGAGGTGGCCTACCACGAGAAGTACCCCACCATCTACCACCTGAGAAAGAAACTGGTGGAC
AGCACCGACAAGGCCGACCTGCGGCTGATCTATCTGGCCCTGGCCCACATGATCAAGTTCCGGGGCCACT
TCCTGATCGAGGGCGACCTGAACCCCGACAACAGCGACGTGGACAAGCTGTTCATCCAGCTGGTGCAGAC
CTACAACCAGCTGTTCGAGGAAAACCCCATCAACGCCAGCGGCGTGGACGCCAAGGCCATCCTGTCTGCC
AGACTGAGCAAGAGCAGACGGCTGGAAAATCTGATCGCCCAGCTGCCCGGCGAGAAGAAGAATGGCCTGT
TCGGAAACCTGATTGCCCTGAGCCTGGGCCTGACCCCCAACTTCAAGAGCAACTTCGACCTGGCCGAGGA
TGCCAAACTGCAGCTGAGCAAGGACACCTACGACGACGACCTGGACAACCTGCTGGCCCAGATCGGCGAC
CAGTACGCCGACCTGTTTCTGGCCGCCAAGAACCTGTCCGACGCCATCCTGCTGAGCGACATCCTGAGAG
TGAACACCGAGATCACCAAGGCCCCCCTGAGCGCCTCTATGATCAAGAGATACGACGAGCACCACCAGGA
CCTGACCCTGCTGAAAGCTCTCGTGCGGCAGCAGCTGCCTGAGAAGTACAAAGAGATTTTCTTCGACCAG
AGCAAGAACGGCTACGCCGGCTACATTGACGGCGGAGCCAGCCAGGAAGAGTTCTACAAGTTCATCAAGC
CCATCCTGGAAAAGATGGACGGCACCGAGGAACTGCTCGTGAAGCTGAACAGAGAGGACCTGCTGCGGAA
GCAGCGGACCTTCGACAACGGCAGCATCCCCCACCAGATCCACCTGGGAGAGCTGCACGCCATTCTGCGG
CGGCAGGAAGATTTTTACCCATTCCTGAAGGACAACCGGGAAAAGATCGAGAAGATCCTGACCTTCCGCA
TCCCCTACTACGTGGGCCCTCTGGCCAGGGGAAACAGCAGATTCGCCTGGATGACCAGAAAGAGCGAGGA
AACCATCACCCCCTGGAACTTCGAGGAAGTGGTGGACAAGGGCGCTTCCGCCCAGAGCTTCATCGAGCGG
ATGACCAACTTCGATAAGAACCTGCCCAACGAGAAGGTGCTGCCCAAGCACAGCCTGCTGTACGAGTACT
TCACCGTGTATAACGAGCTGACCAAAGTGAAATACGTGACCGAGGGAATGAGAAAGCCCGCCTTCCTGAG
CGGCGAGCAGAAAAAGGCCATCGTGGACCTGCTGTTCAAGACCAACCGGAAAGTGACCGTGAAGCAGCTG
AAAGAGGACTACTTCAAGAAAATCGAGTGCTTCGACTCCGTGGAAATCTCCGGCGTGGAAGATCGGTTCA
ACGCCTCCCTGGGCACATACCACGATCTGCTGAAAATTATCAAGGACAAGGACTTCCTGGACAATGAGGA
AAACGAGGACATTCTGGAAGATATCGTGCTGACCCTGACACTGTTTGAGGACAGAGAGATGATCGAGGAA
CGGCTGAAAACCTATGCCCACCTGTTCGACGACAAAGTGATGAAGCAGCTGAAGCGGCGGAGATACACCG
GCTGGGGCAGGCTGAGCCGGAAGCTGATCAACGGCATCCGGGACAAGCAGTCCGGCAAGACAATCCTGGA
TTTCCTGAAGTCCGACGGCTTCGCCAACAGAAACTTCATGCAGCTGATCCACGACGACAGCCTGACCTTT
AAAGAGGACATCCAGAAAGCCCAGGTGTCCGGCCAGGGCGATAGCCTGCACGAGCACATTGCCAATCTGG
CCGGCAGCCCCGCCATTAAGAAGGGCATCCTGCAGACAGTGAAGGTGGTGGACGAGCTCGTGAAAGTGAT
GGGCCGGCACAAGCCCGAGAACATCGTGATCGAAATGGCCAGAGAGAACCAGACCACCCAGAAGGGACAG
AAGAACAGCCGCGAGAGAATGAAGCGGATCGAAGAGGGCATCAAAGAGCTGGGCAGCCAGATCCTGAAAG
AACACCCCGTGGAAAACACCCAGCTGCAGAACGAGAAGCTGTACCTGTACTACCTGCAGAATGGGCGGGA
TATGTACGTGGACCAGGAACTGGACATCAACCGGCTGTCCGACTACGATGTGGACCATATCGTGCCTCAG
AGCTTTCTGAAGGACGACTCCATCGACAACAAGGTGCTGACCAGAAGCGACAAGAACCGGGGCAAGAGCG
ACAACGTGCCCTCCGAAGAGGTCGTGAAGAAGATGAAGAACTACTGGCGGCAGCTGCTGAACGCCAAGCT
GATTACCCAGAGAAAGTTCGACAATCTGACCAAGGCCGAGAGAGGCGGCCTGAGCGAACTGGATAAGGCC
GGCTTCATCAAGAGACAGCTGGTGGAAACCCGGCAGATCACAAAGCACGTGGCACAGATCCTGGACTCCC
GGATGAACACTAAGTACGACGAGAATGACAAGCTGATCCGGGAAGTGAAAGTGATCACCCTGAAGTCCAA
GCTGGTGTCCGATTTCCGGAAGGATTTCCAGTTTTACAAAGTGCGCGAGATCAACAACTACCACCACGCC
CACGACGCCTACCTGAACGCCGTCGTGGGAACCGCCCTGATCAAAAAGTACCCTAAGCTGGAAAGCGAGT
TCGTGTACGGCGACTACAAGGTGTACGACGTGCGGAAGATGATCGCCAAGAGCGAGCAGGAAATCGGCAA
GGCTACCGCCAAGTACTTCTTCTACAGCAACATCATGAACTTTTTCAAGACCGAGATTACCCTGGCCAAC
GGCGAGATCCGGAAGCGGCCTCTGATCGAGACAAACGGCGAAACCGGGGAGATCGTGTGGGATAAGGGCC
GGGATTTTGCCACCGTGCGGAAAGTGCTGAGCATGCCCCAAGTGAATATCGTGAAAAAGACCGAGGTGCA
GACAGGCGGCTTCAGCAAAGAGTCTATCCTGCCCAAGAGGAACAGCGATAAGCTGATCGCCAGAAAGAAG
GACTGGGACCCTAAGAAGTACGGCGGCTTCGACAGCCCCACCGTGGCCTATTCTGTGCTGGTGGTGGCCA
AAGTGGAAAAGGGCAAGTCCAAGAAACTGAAGAGTGTGAAAGAGCTGCTGGGGATCACCATCATGGAAAG
AAGCAGCTTCGAGAAGAATCCCATCGACTTTCTGGAAGCCAAGGGCTACAAAGAAGTGAAAAAGGACCTG
ATCATCAAGCTGCCTAAGTACTCCCTGTTCGAGCTGGAAAACGGCCGGAAGAGAATGCTGGCCTCTGCCG
GCGAACTGCAGAAGGGAAACGAACTGGCCCTGCCCTCCAAATATGTGAACTTCCTGTACCTGGCCAGCCA
CTATGAGAAGCTGAAGGGCTCCCCCGAGGATAATGAGCAGAAACAGCTGTTTGTGGAACAGCACAAGCAC
TACCTGGACGAGATCATCGAGCAGATCAGCGAGTTCTCCAAGAGAGTGATCCTGGCCGACGCTAATCTGG
ACAAAGTGCTGTCCGCCTACAACAAGCACCGGGATAAGCCCATCAGAGAGCAGGCCGAGAATATCATCCA
CCTGTTTACCCTGACCAATCTGGGAGCCCCTGCCGCCTTCAAGTACTTTGACACCACCATCGACCGGAAG
AGGTACACCAGCACCAAAGAGGTGCTGGACGCCACCCTGATCCACCAGAGCATCACCGGCCTGTACGAGA
CACGGATCGACCTGTCTCAGCTGGGAGGCGACAAAAGGCCGGCGGCCACGAAAAAGGCCGGCCAGGCAAA
AAAGAAAAAGTAAGAATTCCTAGAGCTCGCTGATCAGCCTCGACTGTGCCTTCTAGTTGCCAGCCATCTG
TTGTTTGCCCCTCCCCCGTGCCTTCCTTGACCCTGGAAGGTGCCACTCCCACTGTCCTTTCCTAATAAAA
TGAGGAAATTGCATCGCATTGTCTGAGTAGGTGTCATTCTATTCTGGGGGGTGGGGTGGGGCAGGACAGC
AAGGGGGAGGATTGGGAAGAGAATAGCAGGCATGCTGGGGAATTCTAGAACCCAGCTTTCTTGTACAAAG
TTGGCATTATAAGAAAGCATTGCTTATCAATTTGTTGCAACGAACAGGTCACTATCAGTCAAAATAAAAT
CATTATTTGCCATCCAGCTGATATCCCCTATAGTGAGTCGTATTACATGGTCATAGCTGTTTCCTGGCAG
CTCTGGCCCGTGTCTCAAAATCTCTGATGTTACATTGCACAAGATAAAAATATATCATCATGAACAATAA
AACTGTCTGCTTACATAAACAGTAATACAAGGGGTGTTATGAGCCATATTCAACGGGAAACGTCGAGGCC
GCGATTAAATTCCAACATGGATGCTGATTTATATGGGTATAAATGGGCTCGCGATAATGTCGGGCAATCA
GGTGCGACAATCTATCGCTTGTATGGGAAGCCCGATGCGCCAGAGTTGTTTCTGAAACATGGCAAAGGTA
GCGTTGCCAATGATGTTACAGATGAGATGGTCAGACTAAACTGGCTGACGGAATTTATGCCTCTTCCGAC
CATCAAGCATTTTATCCGTACTCCTGATGATGCATGGTTACTCACCACTGCGATCCCCGGAAAAACAGCA
TTCCAGGTATTAGAAGAATATCCTGATTCAGGTGAAAATATTGTTGATGCGCTGGCAGTGTTCCTGCGCC
GGTTGCATTCGATTCCTGTTTGTAATTGTCCTTTTAACAGCGATCGCGTATTTCGTCTCGCTCAGGCGCA
ATCACGAATGAATAACGGTTTGGTTGATGCGAGTGATTTTGATGACGAGCGTAATGGCTGGCCTGTTGAA
CAAGTCTGGAAAGAAATGCATAAACTTTTGCCATTCTCACCGGATTCAGTCGTCACTCATGGTGATTTCT
CACTTGATAACCTTATTTTTGACGAGGGGAAATTAATAGGTTGTATTGATGTTGGACGAGTCGGAATCGC
AGACCGATACCAGGATCTTGCCATCCTATGGAACTGCCTCGGTGAGTTTTCTCCTTCATTACAGAAACGG
CTTTTTCAAAAATATGGTATTGATAATCCTGATATGAATAAATTGCAGTTTCATTTGATGCTCGATGAGT
TTTTCTAATCAGAATTGGTTAATTGGTTGTAACACTGGCAGAGCATTACGCTGACTTGACGGGACGGCGC
AAGCTCATGACCAAAATCCCTTAACGTGAGTTACGCGTCGTTCCACTGAGCGTCAGACCCCGTAGAAAAG
ATCAAAGGATCTTCTTGAGATCCTTTTTTTCTGCGCGTAATCTGCTGCTTGCAAACAAAAAAACCACCGC
TACCAGCGGTGGTTTGTTTGCCGGATCAAGAGCTACCAACTCTTTTTCCGAAGGTAACTGGCTTCAGCAG
AGCGCAGATACCAAATACTGTTCTTCTAGTGTAGCCGTAGTTAGGCCACCACTTCAAGAACTCTGTAGCA
CCGCCTACATACCTCGCTCTGCTAATCCTGTTACCAGTGGCTGCTGCCAGTGGCGATAAGTCGTGTCTTA
CCGGGTTGGACTCAAGACGATAGTTACCGGATAAGGCGCAGCGGTCGGGCTGAACGGGGGGTTCGTGCAC
ACAGCCCAGCTTGGAGCGAACGACCTACACCGAACTGAGATACCTACAGCGTGAGCTATGAGAAAGCGCC
ACGCTTCCCGAAGGGAGAAAGGCGGACAGGTATCCGGTAAGCGGCAGGGTCGGAACAGGAGAGCGCACGA
GGGAGCTTCCAGGGGGAAACGCCTGGTATCTTTATAGTCCTGTCGGGTTTCGCCACCTCTGACTTGAGCG
TCGATTTTTGTGATGCTCGTCAGGGGGGCGGAGCCTATGGAAAAACGCCAGCAACGCGGCCTTTTTACGG
TTCCTGGCCTTTTGCTGGCCTTTTGCTCACATGTT
Features (pLannotate 1.2.2; 20 found; start..end, strand, type, name):
    121..213     +  CDS            lacI (fragment): lac repressor; lacI; The lac repressor binds to the lac operator to inhibit transcription in E. coli. This inhibition can be relieved by adding lactose or isopropyl-β-D-thiogalactopyranoside (IPTG).
    268..295     -  terminator     rrnB T2 terminator: transcription terminator T2 from the E. coli rrnB gene
    427..470     +  terminator     rrnB T1 terminator: Escherichia coli rrnB; transcription terminator T1 from the E. coli rrnB gene
    517..553     -  CDS            lacZα (fragment): LacZα fragment of β-galactosidase; lacZ fragment
    569..667     +  protein_bind   attL1: mutant version of attL; recombination site for the Gateway® LR reaction LR Clonase™
    680..920     +  promoter       U6 promoter: RNA polymerase III promoter for human U6 snRNA
    950..1025    +  misc_RNA       gRNA scaffold: guide RNA scaffold for the Streptococcus pyogenes CRISPR/Cas9 system
   1032..1272    +  promoter       U6 promoter: RNA polymerase III promoter for human U6 snRNA
   1301..1376    +  misc_RNA       gRNA scaffold: guide RNA scaffold for the Streptococcus pyogenes CRISPR/Cas9 system
   1386..1689    +  enhancer       CMV enhancer: human cytomegalovirus immediate early enhancer
   1690..1893    +  promoter       CMV promoter: human cytomegalovirus (CMV) immediate early promoter
   2001..3028    +  CDS            Cre (fragment): site-specific recombinase Cre is a site-specific recombinase from bacteriophage P1. Recombination occurs at loxP sequences.
   3212..4813    +  CDS            Cas9(N): N-terminal portion of Streptococcus pyogenes Cas9 (Zetsche et al., 2015)
   4814..7312    +  CDS            Cas9(C): C-terminal portion of Streptococcus pyogenes Cas9 (Zetsche et al., 2015)
   7313..7360    +  CDS            nucleoplasmin NLS: bipartite nuclear localization signal from nucleoplasmin
   7394..7505    +  polyA_signal   bGH poly(A) signal: bovine growth hormone polyadenylation signal
   7610..7709    -  protein_bind   attL2: mutant version of attL; recombination site for the Gateway® LR reaction LR Clonase™
   7727..7745    -  promoter       T7 promoter: promoter for bacteriophage T7 RNA polymerase
   7879..8688    +  CDS            KanR: aminoglycoside phosphotransferase; aph(3')-Ia; confers resistance to kanamycin in bacteria or G418 (Geneticin®) in eukaryotes
   8835..9423    +  rep_origin     ori: high-copy-number ColE1/pMB1/pBR322/pUC origin of replication
