[The description below was written by a language model from this plasmid's Addgene catalogue record and pLannotate feature annotations shown in this document.]
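Description:
pShuttle-PR.CC9 is a 9.5 kb Gateway entry-type shuttle plasmid built on the pShuttle.CC9 backbone. It is maintained in E. coli through a high-copy ColE1/pUC-type origin and selected with kanamycin via the KanR (aph(3')-Ia) gene. The entire payload lies between attL1 and attL2 sites, so it can be moved in a single LR recombination reaction into an attR-containing destination vector. The record does not say which destination vector or delivery system is intended. Upstream rrnB T1/T2 terminators and short lacI and lacZα fragments are backbone remnants.

The cargo combines three functions. Two tandem cassettes, each with a human U6 RNA polymerase III promoter and an S. pyogenes gRNA scaffold, express the guides that give the plasmid its name: according to the catalogue entry, they target Trp53 and Rb1 and were inserted through BsaI sites that were destroyed during cloning. Which guide occupies which position is not stated. Downstream, a CMV enhancer/promoter drives a long transcription unit containing Cre recombinase followed by S. pyogenes Cas9 (annotated as contiguous N- and C-terminal portions) with a nucleoplasmin NLS, ending in a bGH polyadenylation signal. The roughly 180 bp between Cre and Cas9 is unannotated, so how the two proteins are co-expressed is not evident from the feature table.

The associated publication concerns autochthonous lung tumours induced in mice by somatic CRISPR editing and monitored with a secreted luciferase. This fits a design in which Cas9 and the guides disrupt the two tumour suppressor genes while Cre can recombine loxP-flanked alleles in the same cells. No luciferase reporter is present on this plasmid.
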