Addgene plasmid #192932: pShuttle-PR.CC9
Purpose: pShuttle.CC9 encoding sgRNAs targeting Trp53 and Rb1 genes
Depositing lab: Thorsten Stiewe. Depositing organization: Philipps-Universitaet Marburg. Publication: Monitoring autochthonous lung tumors induced by somatic CRISPR gene editing in mice using a secreted luciferase. Merle N, Elmshauser S, Strassheimer F, Wanzel M, Konig AM, Funk J, Neumann M, Kochhan K, Helmprobst F, Pagenstecher A, Nist A, Mernberger M, Schneider A, Braun T, Borggrefe T, Savai R, Timofeev O, Stiewe T. Mol Cancer. 2022 Oct 3;21(1):191. doi: 10.1186/s12943-022-01661-2. PubMed 36192757.
Backbone
  Vector backbone: pShuttle.CC9
  Backbone size w/o insert (bp): 8812
  Total vector size (bp): 9485
  Vector type: Gateway-compatible vector
Growth in bacteria
  Bacterial resistance: Kanamycin, 50 μg/mL
  Growth temperature: 37°C
  Growth strain: DH5alpha
  Copy number: Unknown
Gene/Insert
  Cloning method: Restriction Enzyme; 5′ cloning site BsaI (destroyed during cloning); 3′ cloning site BsaI (destroyed during cloning)
  Sequencing primers: 5′ GTAAAACGACGGCCAGT; 3′ CAGGAAACAGCTATGAC
Terms and licenses: Academic/Nonprofit Terms; Industry Terms: Not Available to Industry
How to cite: pShuttle-PR.CC9 was a gift from Thorsten Stiewe (Addgene plasmid # 192932 ; http://n2t.net/addgene:192932 ; RRID:Addgene_192932)
